>Addgene plasmid #84569 | Fuw-dCas9-Dnmt3a-P2A-tagBFP | addgene full sequence | sequence record 306393 | Addgene NGS Result
GGCCTCCGCGCCGGGTTTTGGCGCCTCCCGCGGGCGCCCCCCTCCTCACGGCGAGCGCTGCCACGTCAGA
CGAAGGGCGCAGCGAGCGTCCTGATCCTTCCGCCCGGACGCTCAGGACAGCGGCCCGCTGCTCATAAGAC
TCGGCCTTAGAACCCCAGTATCAGCAGAAGGACATTTTAGGACGGGACTTGGGTGACTCTAGGGCACTGG
TTTTCTTTCCAGAGAGCGGAACAGGCGAGGAAAAGTAGTCCCTTCTCGGCGATTCTGCGGAGGGATCTCC
GTGGGGCGGTGAACGCCGATGATTATATAAGGACGCGCCGGGTGTGGCACAGCTAGTTCCGTCGCAGCCG
GGATTTGGGTCGCGGTTCTTGTTTGTGGATCGCTGTGATCGTCACTTGGTGAGTAGCGGGCTGCTGGGCT
GGCCGGGGCTTTCGTGGCCGCCGGGCCGCTCGGTGGGACGGAAGCGTGTGGAGAGACCGCCAAGGGCTGT
AGTCTGGGTCCGCGAGCAAGGTTGCCCTGAACTGGGGGTTGGGGGGAGCGCAGCAAAATGGCGGCTGTTC
CCGAGTCTTGAATGGAAGACGCTTGTGAGGCGGGCTGTGAGGTCGTTGAAACAAGGTGGGGGGCATGGTG
GGCGGCAAGAACCCAAGGTCTTGAGGCCTTCGCTAATGCGGGAAAGCTCTTATTCGGGTGAGATGGGCTG
GGGCACCATCTGGGGACCCTGACGTGAAGTTTGTCACTGACTGGAGAACTCGGTTTGTCGTCTGTTGCGG
GGGCGGCAGTTATGGCGGTGCCGTTGGGCAGTGCACCCGTACCTTTGGGAGCGCGCGCCCTCGTCGTGTC
GTGACGTCACCCGTTCTGTTGGCTTATAATGCAGGGTGGGGCCACCTGCCGGTAGGTGTGCGGTAGGCTT
TTCTCCGTCGCAGGACGCAGGGTTCGGGCCTAGGGTAGGCTCTCCTGAATCGACAGGCGCCGGACCTCTG
GTGAGGGGAGGGATAAGTGAGGCGTCAGTTTCTTTGGTCGGTTTTATGTACCTATCTTCTTAAGTAGCTG
AAGCTCCGGTTTTGAACTATGCGCTCGGGGTTGGCGAGTGTGTTTTGTGAAGTTTTTTAGGCACCTTTTG
AAATGTAATCATTTGGGTCAATATGTAATTTTCAGTGTTAGACTAGTAAATTGTCCGCTAAATTCTGGCC
GTTTTTGGCTTTTTTGTTAGACGAAGCTTGGGCTGCAGGTCGACTCTAGAGGATCCAGTTAACCTCGAGG
GCGCGCCCATGGACAAGAAGTATTCTATCGGACTGGCCATCGGGACTAATAGCGTCGGGTGGGCCGTGAT
CACTGACGAGTACAAGGTGCCCTCTAAGAAGTTCAAGGTGCTCGGGAACACCGACCGGCATTCCATCAAG
AAAAATCTGATCGGAGCTCTCCTCTTTGATTCAGGGGAGACCGCTGAAGCAACCCGCCTCAAGCGGACTG
CTAGACGGCGGTACACCAGGAGGAAGAACCGGATTTGTTACCTTCAAGAGATATTCTCCAACGAAATGGC
AAAGGTCGACGACAGCTTCTTCCATAGGCTGGAAGAATCATTCCTCGTGGAAGAGGATAAGAAGCATGAA
CGGCATCCCATCTTCGGTAATATCGTCGACGAGGTGGCCTATCACGAGAAATACCCAACCATCTACCATC
TTCGCAAAAAGCTGGTGGACTCAACCGACAAGGCAGACCTCCGGCTTATCTACCTGGCCCTGGCCCACAT
GATCAAGTTCAGAGGCCACTTCCTGATCGAGGGCGACCTCAATCCTGACAATAGCGATGTGGATAAACTG
TTCATCCAGCTGGTGCAGACTTACAACCAGCTCTTTGAAGAGAACCCCATCAATGCAAGCGGAGTCGATG
CCAAGGCCATTCTGTCAGCCCGGCTGTCAAAGAGCCGCAGACTTGAGAATCTTATCGCTCAGCTGCCGGG
TGAAAAGAAAAATGGACTGTTCGGGAACCTGATTGCTCTTTCACTTGGGCTGACTCCCAATTTCAAGTCT
AATTTCGACCTGGCAGAGGATGCCAAGCTGCAACTGTCCAAGGACACCTATGATGACGATCTCGACAACC
TCCTGGCCCAGATCGGTGACCAATACGCCGACCTTTTCCTTGCTGCTAAGAATCTTTCTGACGCCATCCT
GCTGTCTGACATTCTCCGCGTGAACACTGAAATCACCAAGGCCCCTCTTTCAGCTTCAATGATTAAGCGG
TATGATGAGCACCACCAGGACCTGACCCTGCTTAAGGCACTCGTCCGGCAGCAGCTTCCGGAGAAGTACA
AGGAAATCTTCTTTGACCAGTCAAAGAATGGATACGCCGGCTACATCGACGGAGGTGCCTCCCAAGAGGA
ATTTTATAAGTTTATCAAACCTATCCTTGAGAAGATGGACGGCACCGAAGAGCTCCTCGTGAAACTGAAT
CGGGAGGATCTGCTGCGGAAGCAGCGCACTTTCGACAATGGGAGCATTCCCCACCAGATCCATCTTGGGG
AGCTTCACGCCATCCTTCGGCGCCAAGAGGACTTCTACCCCTTTCTTAAGGACAACAGGGAGAAGATTGA
GAAAATTCTCACTTTCCGCATCCCCTACTACGTGGGACCCCTCGCCAGAGGAAATAGCCGGTTTGCTTGG
ATGACCAGAAAGTCAGAAGAAACTATCACTCCCTGGAACTTCGAAGAGGTGGTGGACAAGGGAGCCAGCG
CTCAGTCATTCATCGAACGGATGACTAACTTCGATAAGAACCTCCCCAATGAGAAGGTCCTGCCGAAACA
TTCCCTGCTCTACGAGTACTTTACCGTGTACAACGAGCTGACCAAGGTGAAATATGTCACCGAAGGGATG
AGGAAGCCCGCATTCCTGTCAGGCGAACAAAAGAAGGCAATTGTGGACCTTCTGTTCAAGACCAATAGAA
AGGTGACCGTGAAGCAGCTGAAGGAGGACTATTTCAAGAAAATTGAATGCTTCGACTCTGTGGAGATTAG
CGGGGTCGAAGATCGGTTCAACGCAAGCCTGGGTACCTACCATGATCTGCTTAAGATCATCAAGGACAAG
GATTTTCTGGACAATGAGGAGAACGAGGACATCCTTGAGGACATTGTCCTGACTCTCACTCTGTTCGAGG
ACCGGGAAATGATCGAGGAGAGGCTTAAGACCTACGCCCATCTGTTCGACGATAAAGTGATGAAGCAACT
TAAACGGAGAAGATATACCGGATGGGGACGCCTTAGCCGCAAACTCATCAACGGAATCCGGGACAAACAG
AGCGGAAAGACCATTCTTGATTTCCTTAAAAGCGACGGATTCGCTAATCGCAACTTCATGCAACTTATCC
ATGATGATTCCCTGACCTTTAAGGAGGACATCCAGAAGGCCCAAGTGTCTGGACAAGGTGACTCACTGCA
CGAGCATATCGCAAATCTGGCTGGTTCACCCGCTATTAAGAAGGGTATTCTCCAGACCGTGAAAGTCGTG
GACGAGCTGGTCAAGGTGATGGGTCGCCATAAACCAGAGAACATTGTCATCGAGATGGCCAGGGAAAACC
AGACTACCCAGAAGGGACAGAAGAACAGCAGGGAGCGGATGAAAAGAATTGAGGAAGGGATTAAGGAGCT
CGGGTCACAGATCCTTAAAGAGCACCCGGTGGAAAACACCCAGCTTCAGAATGAGAAGCTCTATCTGTAC
TACCTTCAAAATGGACGCGATATGTATGTGGACCAAGAGCTTGATATCAACAGGCTCTCAGACTACGACG
TGGACGCCATCGTCCCTCAGAGCTTCCTCAAAGACGACTCAATTGACAATAAGGTGCTGACTCGCTCAGA
CAAGAACCGGGGAAAGTCAGATAACGTGCCCTCAGAGGAAGTCGTGAAAAAGATGAAGAACTATTGGCGC
CAGCTTCTGAACGCAAAGCTGATCACTCAGCGGAAGTTCGACAATCTCACTAAGGCTGAGAGGGGCGGAC
TGAGCGAACTGGACAAAGCAGGATTCATTAAACGGCAACTTGTGGAGACTCGGCAGATTACTAAACATGT
CGCCCAAATCCTTGACTCACGCATGAATACCAAGTACGACGAAAACGACAAACTTATCCGCGAGGTGAAG
GTGATTACCCTGAAGTCCAAGCTGGTCAGCGATTTCAGAAAGGACTTTCAATTCTACAAAGTGCGGGAGA
TCAATAACTATCATCATGCTCATGACGCATATCTGAATGCCGTGGTGGGAACCGCCCTGATCAAGAAGTA
CCCAAAGCTGGAAAGCGAGTTCGTGTACGGAGACTACAAGGTCTACGACGTGCGCAAGATGATTGCCAAA
TCTGAGCAGGAGATCGGAAAGGCCACCGCAAAGTACTTCTTCTACAGCAACATCATGAATTTCTTCAAGA
CCGAAATCACCCTTGCAAACGGTGAGATCCGGAAGAGGCCGCTCATCGAGACTAATGGGGAGACTGGCGA
AATCGTGTGGGACAAGGGCAGAGATTTCGCTACCGTGCGCAAAGTGCTTTCTATGCCTCAAGTGAACATC
GTGAAGAAAACCGAGGTGCAAACCGGAGGCTTTTCTAAGGAATCAATCCTCCCCAAGCGCAACTCCGACA
AGCTCATTGCAAGGAAGAAGGATTGGGACCCTAAGAAGTACGGCGGATTCGATTCACCAACTGTGGCTTA
TTCTGTCCTGGTCGTGGCTAAGGTGGAAAAAGGAAAGTCTAAGAAGCTCAAGAGCGTGAAGGAACTGCTG
GGTATCACCATTATGGAGCGCAGCTCCTTCGAGAAGAACCCAATTGACTTTCTCGAAGCCAAAGGTTACA
AGGAAGTCAAGAAGGACCTTATCATCAAGCTCCCAAAGTATAGCCTGTTCGAACTGGAGAATGGGCGGAA
GCGGATGCTCGCCTCCGCTGGCGAACTTCAGAAGGGTAATGAGCTGGCTCTCCCCTCCAAGTACGTGAAT
TTCCTCTACCTTGCAAGCCATTACGAGAAGCTGAAGGGGAGCCCCGAGGACAACGAGCAAAAGCAACTGT
TTGTGGAGCAGCATAAGCATTATCTGGACGAGATCATTGAGCAGATTTCCGAGTTTTCTAAACGCGTCAT
TCTCGCTGATGCCAACCTCGATAAAGTCCTTAGCGCATACAATAAGCACAGAGACAAACCAATTCGGGAG
CAGGCTGAGAATATCATCCACCTGTTCACCCTCACCAATCTTGGTGCCCCTGCCGCATTCAAGTACTTCG
ACACCACCATCGACCGGAAACGCTATACCTCCACCAAAGAAGTGCTGGACGCCACCCTCATCCACCAGAG
CATCACCGGACTTTACGAAACTCGGATTGACCTCTCACAGCTCGGAGGGGATGGTGGCGGAGGCTCGCCA
AAAAAGAAGAGAAAGGTAGACCCAAAGAAAAAACGAAAAGTAGATCCGAAAAAGAAGAGGAAGGTGGGAT
CCATGCCCGCCATGCCCTCCAGCGGCCCCGGGGACACCAGCAGCTCTGCTGCGGAGCGGGAGGAGGACCG
AAAGGACGGAGAGGAGCAGGAGGAGCCGCGTGGCAAGGAGGAGCGCCAAGAGCCCAGCACCACGGCACGG
AAGGTGGGGCGGCCTGGGAGGAAGCGCAAGCACCCCCCGGTGGAAAGCGGTGACACGCCAAAGGACCCTG
CGGTGATCTCCAAGTCCCCATCCATGGCCCAGGACTCAGGCGCCTCAGAGCTATTACCCAATGGGGACTT
GGAGAAGCGGAGTGAGCCCCAGCCAGAGGAGGGGAGCCCTGCTGGGGGGCAGAAGGGCGGGGCCCCAGCA
GAGGGAGAGGGTGCAGCTGAGACCCTGCCTGAAGCCTCAAGAGCAGTGGAAAATGGCTGCTGCACCCCCA
AGGAGGGCCGAGGAGCCCCTGCAGAAGCGGGCAAAGAACAGAAGGAGACCAACATCGAATCCATGAAAAT
GGAGGGCTCCCGGGGCCGGCTGCGGGGTGGCTTGGGCTGGGAGTCCAGCCTCCGTCAGCGGCCCATGCCG
AGGCTCACCTTCCAGGCGGGGGACCCCTACTACATCAGCAAGCGCAAGCGGGACGAGTGGCTGGCACGCT
GGAAAAGGGAGGCTGAGAAGAAAGCCAAGGTCATTGCAGGA
[2067 nt withheld, positions 6132-8198]
GAATTCGCATACCCCTACGACGTCCCCGACTACGCCGCCACGAACTTCTCTCTGTTAAAGCAAGCAGGAG
ATGTTGAAGAAAACCCCGGGCCTATGAGCGAGCTGATTAAGGAGAACATGCACATGAAGCTGTACATGGA
GGGCACCGTGGACAACCATCACTTCAAGTGCACATCCGAGGGCGAAGGCAAGCCCTACGAGGGCACCCAG
ACCATGAGAATCAAGGTGGTCGAGGGCGGCCCTCTCCCCTTCGCCTTCGACATCCTGGCTACTAGCTTCC
TCTACGGCAGCAAGACCTTCATCAACCACACCCAGGGCATCCCCGACTTCTTCAAGCAGTCCTTCCCTGA
GGGCTTCACATGGGAGAGAGTCACCACATACGAAGACGGGGGCGTGCTGACCGCTACCCAGGACACCAGC
CTCCAGGACGGCTGCCTCATCTACAACGTCAAGATCAGAGGGGTGAACTTCACATCCAACGGCCCTGTGA
TGCAGAAGAAAACACTCGGCTGGGAGGCCTTCACCGAGACGCTGTACCCCGCTGACGGCGGCCTGGAAGG
CAGAAACGACATGGCCCTGAAGCTCGTGGGCGGGAGCCATCTGATCGCAAACATCAAGACCACATATAGA
TCCAAGAAACCCGCTAAGAACCTCAAGATGCCTGGCGTCTACTATGTGGACTACAGACTGGAAAGAATCA
AGGAGGCCAACAACGAGACCTACGTCGAGCAGCACGAGGTGGCAGTGGCCAGATACTGCGACCTCCCTAG
CAAACTGGGGCACAAGCTTAATTGAGATATCAAGCTTATCGATAATCAACCTCTGGATTACAAAATTTGT
GAAAGATTGACTGGTATTCTTAACTATGTTGCTCCTTTTACGCTATGTGGATACGCTGCTTTAATGCCTT
TGTATCATGCTATTGCTTCCCGTATGGCTTTCATTTTCTCCTCCTTGTATAAATCCTGGTTGCTGTCTCT
TTATGAGGAGTTGTGGCCCGTTGTCAGGCAACGTGGCGTGGTGTGCACTGTGTTTGCTGACGCAACCCCC
ACTGGTTGGGGCATTGCCACCACCTGTCAGCTCCTTTCCGGGACTTTCGCTTTCCCCCTCCCTATTGCCA
CGGCGGAACTCATCGCCGCCTGCCTTGCCCGCTGCTGGACAGGGGCTCGGCTGTTGGGCACTGACAATTC
CGTGGTGTTGTCGGGGAAATCATCGTCCTTTCCTTGGCTGCTCGCCTGTGTTGCCACCTGGATTCTGCGC
GGGACGTCCTTCTGCTACGTCCCTTCGGCCCTCAATCCAGCGGACCTTCCTTCCCGCGGCCTGCTGCCGG
CTCTGCGGCCTCTTCCGCGTCTTCGCCTTCGCCCTCAGACGAGTCGGATCTCCCTTTGGGCCGCCTCCCC
GCATCGATACCGTCGACCTCGAGACCTAGAAAAACATGGAGCAATCACAAGTAGCAATACAGCAGCTACC
AATGCTGATTGTGCCTGGCTAGAAGCACAAGAGGAGGAGGAGGTGGGTTTTCCAGTCACACCTCAGGTAC
CTTTAAGACCAATGACTTACAAGGCAGCTGTAGATCTTAGCCACTTTTTAAAAGAAAAGGGGGGACTGGA
AGGGCTAATTCACTCCCAACGAAGACAAGATATCCTTGATCTGTGGATCTACCACACACAAGGCTACTTC
CCTGATTGGCAGAACTACACACCAGGGCCAGGGATCAGATATCCACTGACCTTTGGATGGTGCTACAAGC
TAGTACCAGTTGAGCAAGAGAAGGTAGAAGAAGCCAATGAAGGAGAGAACACCCGCTTGTTACACCCTGT
GAGCCTGCATGGGATGGATGACCCGGAGAGAGAAGTATTAGAGTGGAGGTTTGACAGCCGCCTAGCATTT
CATCACATGGCCCGAGAGCTGCATCCGGACTGTACTGGGTCTCTCTGGTTAGACCAGATCTGAGCCTGGG
AGCTCTCTGGCTAACTAGGGAACCCACTGCTTAAGCCTCAATAAAGCTTGCCTTGAGTGCTTCAAGTAGT
GTGTGCCCGTCTGTTGTGTGACTCTGGTAACTAGAGATCCCTCAGACCCTTTTAGTCAGTGTGGAAAATC
TCTAGCAGGGCCCGTTTAAACCCGCTGATCAGCCTCGACTGTGCCTTCTAGTTGCCAGCCATCTGTTGTT
TGCCCCTCCCCCGTGCCTTCCTTGACCCTGGAAGGTGCCACTCCCACTGTCCTTTCCTAATAAAATGAGG
AAATTGCATCGCATTGTCTGAGTAGGTGTCATTCTATTCTGGGGGGTGGGGTGGGGCAGGACAGCAAGGG
GGAGGATTGGGAAGACAATAGCAGGCATGCTGGGGATGCGGTGGGCTCTATGGCTTCTGAGGCGGAAAGA
ACCAGCTGGGGCTCTAGGGGGTATCCCC
[124 nt withheld, positions 10607-10730]
C
[91 nt withheld, positions 10732-10822]
A
[49 nt withheld, positions 10824-10872]
CCTTTGACGTTGGAGTCCACGTTCTTT
[37 nt withheld, positions 10900-10936]
ACCCTATCTCGGTCTATTCTTTTGATTTATAAGGGATTTTGCCGATTTCGGCCTATTGGTTAAAAAATGA
GCTGATTTAACAAAAATTTAACGCGAATTAATTCTGTGGAATGTGTGTCAGTTAGGGTGTGGAAAGTCCC
CAGGCTCCCCAGCAGGCAGAAGTATGCAAAGCATGCATCTCAATTAGTCAGCAACCATAGTCCCGCCCCT
AACTCCGCCCATCCCGCCCCTAACTCCGCCCAGTTCCGCCCATTCTCCGCCCCATGGCTGACTAATTTTT
TTTATTTATGCAGAGGCCGAGGCCGCCTCTGCCTCTGAGCTATTCCAGAAGTAGTGAGGAGGCTTTTTTG
GAGGCCTAGGCTTTTGCAAAAAGCTCCCGGGAGCTTGTATATCCATTTTCGGATCTGATCAGCACGTGTT
GACAATTAATCATCGGCATAGTATATCGGCATAGTATAATACGACAAGGTGAGGAACTAAACCATGGCCA
AGTTGACCAGTGCCGTTCCGGTGCTCACCGCGCGCGACGTCGCCGGAGCGGTCGAGTTCTGGACCGACCG
GCTCGGGTTCTCCCGGGACTTCGTGGAGGACGACTTCGCCGGTGTGGTCCGGGACGACGTGACCCTGTTC
ATCAGCGCGGTCCAGGACCAGGTGGTGCCGGACAACACCCTGGCCTGGGTGTGGGTGCGCGGCCTGGACG
AGCTGTACGCCGAGTGGTCGGAGGTCGTGTCCACGAACTTCCGGGACGCCTCCGGGCCGGCCATGACCGA
GATCGGCGAGCAGCCGTGGGGGCGGGAGTTCGCCCTGCGCGACCCGGCCGGCAACTGCGTGCACTTCGTG
GCCGAGGAGCAGGACTGACACGTGCTACGAGATTTCGATTCCACCGCCGCCTTCTATGAAAGGTTGGGCT
TCGGAATCGTTTTCCGGGACGCCGGCTGGATGATCCTCCAGCGCGGGGATCTCATGCTGGAGTTCTTCGC
CCACCCCAACTTGTTTATTGCAGCTTATAATGGTTACAAATAAAGCAATAGCATCACAAATTTCACAAAT
AAAGCATTTTTTTCACTGCATTCTAGTTGTGGTTTGTCCAAACTCATCAATGTATCTTATCATGTCTGTA
TACCGTCGACCTCTAGCTAGAGCTTGGCGTAATCATGGTCATAGCTGTTTCCTGTGTGAAATTGTTATCC
GCTCACAATTCCACACAACATACGAGCCGGAAGCATAAAGTGTAAAGCCTGGGGTGCCTAATGAGTGAGC
TAACTCACATTAATTGCGTTGCGCTCACTGCCCGCTTTCCAGTCGGGAAACCTGTCGTGCCAGCTGCATT
AATGAATCGGCCAACGCGCGGGGAGAGGCGGTTTGCGTATTGGGCGCTCTTCCGCTTCCTCGCTCACTGA
CTCGCTGCGCTCGGTCGTTCGGCTGCGGCGAGCGGTATCAGCTCACTCAAAGGCGGTAATACGGTTATCC
ACAGAATCAGGGGATAACGCAGGAAAGAACATGTGAGCAAAAGGCCAGCAAAAGGCCAGGAACCGTAAAA
AGGCCGCGTTGCTGGCGTTTTTCCATAGGCTCCGCCCCCCTGACGAGCATCACAAAAATCGACGCTCAAG
TCAGAGGTGGCGAAACCCGACAGGACTATAAAGATACCAGGCGTTTCCCCCTGGAAGCTCCCTCGTGCGC
TCTCCTGTTCCGACCCTGCCGCTTACCGGATACCTGTCCGCCTTTCTCCCTTCGGGAAGCGTGGCGCTTT
CTCATAGCTCACGCTGTAGGTATCTCAGTTCGGTGTAGGTCGTTCGCTCCAAGCTGGGCTGTGTGCACGA
ACCCCCCGTTCAGCCCGACCGCTGCGCCTTATCCGGTAACTATCGTCTTGAGTCCAACCCGGTAAGACAC
GACTTATCGCCACTGGCAGCAGCCACTGGTAACAGGATTAGCAGAGCGAGGTATGTAGGCGGTGCTACAG
AGTTCTTGAAGTGGTGGCCTAACTACGGCTACACTAGAAGAACAGTATTTGGTATCTGCGCTCTGCTGAA
GCCAGTTACCTTCGGAAAAAGAGTTGGTAGCTCTTGATCCGGCAAACAAACCACCGCTGGTAGCGGTGGT
TTTTTTGTTTGCAAGCAGCAGATTACGCGCAGAAAAAAAGGATCTCAAGAAGATCCTTTGATCTTTTCTA
CGGGGTCTGACGCTCAGTGGAACGAAAACTCACGTTAAGGGATTTTGGTCATGAGATTATCAAAAAGGAT
CTTCACCTAGATCCTTTTAAATTAAAAATGAAGTTTTAAATCAATCTAAAGTATATATGAGTAAACTTGG
TCTGACAGTTACCAATGCTTAATCAGTGAGGCACCTATCTCAGCGATCTGTCTATTTCGTTCATCCATAG
TTGCCTGACTCCCCGTCGTGTAGATAACTACGATACGGGAGGGCTTACCATCTGGCCCCAGTGCTGCAAT
GATACCGCGAGACCCACGCTCACCGGCTCCAGATTTATCAGCAATAAACCAGCCAGCCGGAAGGGCCGAG
CGCAGAAGTGGTCCTGCAACTTTATCCGCCTCCATCCAGTCTATTAATTGTTGCCGGGAAGCTAGAGTAA
GTAGTTCGCCAGTTAATAGTTTGCGCAACGTTGTTGCCATTGCTACAGGCATCGTGGTGTCACGCTCGTC
GTTTGGTATGGCTTCATTCAGCTCCGGTTCCCAACGATCAAGGCGAGTTACATGATCCCCCATGTTGTGC
AAAAAAGCGGTTAGCTCCTTCGGTCCTCCGATCGTTGTCAGAAGTAAGTTGGCCGCAGTGTTATCACTCA
TGGTTATGGCAGCACTGCATAATTCTCTTACTGTCATGCCATCCGTAAGATGCTTTTCTGTGACTGGTGA
GTACTCAACCAAGTCATTCTGAGAATAGTGTATGCGGCGACCGAGTTGCTCTTGCCCGGCGTCAATACGG
GATAATACCGCGCCACATAGCAGAACTTTAAAAGTGCTCATCATTGGAAAACGTTCTTCGGGGCGAAAAC
TCTCAAGGATCTTACCGCTGTTGAGATCCAGTTCGATGTAACCCACTCGTGCACCCAACTGATCTTCAGC
ATCTTTTACTTTCACCAGCGTTTCTGGGTGAGCAAAAACAGGAAGGCAAAATGCCGCAAAAAAGGGAATA
AGGGCGACACGGAAATGTTGAATACTCATACTCTTCCTTTTTCAATATTATTGAAGCATTTATCAGGGTT
ATTGTCTCATGAGCGGATACATATTTGAATGTATTTAGAAAAATAAACAAATAGGGGTTCCGCGCACATT
TCCCCGAAAAGTGCCACCTGACGTCGACGGATCGGGAGATCTCCCGATCCCCTATGGTGCACTCTCAGTA
CAATCTGCTCTGATGCCGCATAGTTAAGCCAGTATCTGCTCCCTGCTTGTGTGTTGGAGGTCGCTGAGTA
GTGCGCGAGCAAAATTTAAGCTACAACAAGGCAAGGCTTGACCGACAATTGCATGAAGAATCTGCTTAGG
GTTAGGCGTTTTGCGCTGCTTCGCGATGTACGGGCCAGATATACGCGTTGACATTGATTATTGACTAGTT
ATTAATAGTAATCAATTACGGGGTCATTAGTTCATAGCCCATATATGGAGTTCCGCGTTACATAACTTAC
GGTAAATGGCCCGCCTGGCTGACCGCCCAACGACCCCCGCCCATTGACGTCAATAATGACGTATGTTCCC
ATAGTAACGCCAATAGGGACTTTCCATTGACGTCAATGGGTGGAGTATTTACGGTAAACTGCCCACTTGG
CAGTACATCAAGTGTATCATATGCCAAGTACGCCCCCTATTGACGTCAATGACGGTAAATGGCCCGCCTG
GCATTATGCCCAGTACATGACCTTATGGGACTTTCCTACTTGGCAGTACATCTACGTATTAGTCATCGCT
ATTACCATGGTGATGCGGTTTTGGCAGTACATCAATGGGCGTGGATAGCGGTTTGACTCACGGGGATTTC
CAAGTCTCCACCCCATTGACGTCAATGGGAGTTTGTTTTGGCACCAAAATCAACGGGACTTTCCAAAATG
TCGTAACAACTCCGCCCCATTGACGCAAATGGGCGGTAGGCGTGTACGGTGGGAGGTCTATATAAGCAGC
GCGTTTTGCCTGTACTGGGTCTCTCTGGTTAGACCAGATCTGAGCCTGGGAGCTCTCTGGCTAACTAGGG
AACCCACTGCTTAAGCCTCAATAAAGCTTGCCTTGAGTGCTTCAAGTAGTGTGTGCCCGTCTGTTGTGTG
ACTCTGGTAACTAGAGATCCCTCAGACCCTTTTAGTCAGTGTGGAAAATCTCTAGCAGTGGCGCCCGAAC
AGGGACTTGAAAGCGAAAGGGAAACCAGAGGAGCTCTCTCGACGCAGGACTCGGCTTGCTGAAGCGCGCA
CGGCAAGAGGCGAGGGGCGGCGACTGGTGAGTACGCCAAAAATTTTGACTAGCGGAGGCTAGAAGGAGAG
AGATGGGTGCGAGAGCGTCAGTATTAAGCGGGGGAGAATTAGATCGCGATGGGAAAAAATTCGGTTAAGG
CCAGGGGGAAAGAAAAAATATAAATTAAAACATATAGTATGGGCAAGCAGGGAGCTAGAACGATTCGCAG
TTAATCCTGGCCTGTTAGAAACATCAGAAGGCTGTAGACAAATACTGGGACAGCTACAACCATCCCTTCA
GACAGGATCAGAAGAACTTAGATCATTATATAATACAGTAGCAACCCTCTATTGTGTGCATCAAAGGATA
GAGATAAAAGACACCAAGGAAGCTTTAGACAAGATAGAGGAAGAGCAAAACAAAAGTAAGACCACCGCAC
AGCAAGCGGCCGCTGATCTTCAGACCTGGAGGAGGAGATATGAGGGACAATTGGAGAAGTGAATTATATA
AATATAAAGTAGTAAAAATTGAACCATTAGGAGTAGCACCCACCAAGGCAAAGAGAAGAGTGGTGCAGAG
AGAAAAAAGAGCAGTGGGAATAGGAGCTTTGTTCCTTGGGTTCTTGGGAGCAGCAGGAAGCACTATGGGC
GCAGCGTCAATGACGCTGACGGTACAGGCCAGACAATTATTGTCTGGTATAGTGCAGCAGCAGAACAATT
TGCTGAGGGCTATTGAGGCGCAACAGCATCTGTTGCAACTCACAGTCTGGGGCATCAAGCAGCTCCAGGC
AAGAATCCTGGCTGTGGAAAGATACCTAAAGGATCAACAGCTCCTGGGGATTTGGGGTTGCTCTGGAAAA
CTCATTTGCACCACTGCTGTGCCTTGGAATGCTAGTTGGAGTAATAAATCTCTGGAACAGATTTGGAATC
ACACGACCTGGATGGAGTGGGACAGAGAAATTAACAATTACACAAGCTTAATACACTCCTTAATTGAAGA
ATCGCAAAACCAGCAAGAAAAGAATGAACAAGAATTATTGGAATTAGATAAATGGGCAAGTTTGTGGAAT
TGGTTTAACATAACAAATTGGCTGTGGTATATAAAATTATTCATAATGATAGTAGGAGGCTTGGTAGGTT
TAAGAATAGTTTTTGCTGTACTTTCTATAGTGAATAGAGTTAGGCAGGGATATTCACCATTATCGTTTCA
GACCCACCTCCCAACCCCGAGGGGACCCGACAGGCCCGAAGGAATAGAAGAAGAAGGTGGAGAGAGAGAC
AGAGACAGATCCATTCGATTAGTGAACGGATCGGCACTGCGTGCGCCAATTCTGCAGACAAATGGCAGTA
TTCATCCACAATTTTAAAAGAAAAGGGGGGATTGGGGGGTACAGTGCAGGGGAAAGAATAGTAGACATAA
TAGCAACAGACATACAAACTAAAGAATTACAAAAACAAATTACAAAAATTCAAAATTTTCGGGTTTATTA
CAGGGACAGCAGAGATCCAGTTTGGTTAATTAACCCGTGTCGGCTCCAGATCT
Features (pLannotate 1.2.2; 35 found; start..end, strand, type, name):
      1..1212    +  promoter       UbC promoter: human ubiquitin C promoter
   1223..1246    -  misc_feature   MCS (fragment): pUC18/19 multiple cloning site
   1269..5372    +  CDS            cas9: CAS9_STRP1 - Also known as csn1 From Streptococcus pyogenes serotype M1.
   5388..5408    +  CDS            SV40 NLS: nuclear localization signal of SV40 (simian virus 40) large T antigen
   7266..8198    +  CDS            DNMT3A catalytic domain (sequence withheld): catalytic domain of DNA methyltransferase 3A
   8235..8287    +  CDS            P2A (fragment): 2A peptide from porcine teschovirus-1 polyprotein Eukaryotic ribosomes fail to insert a peptide bond between the Gly and Pro residues, yielding separate polypeptides.
   8292..8990    +  CDS            TagBFP: TagBFP is a basic (constitutively fluorescent) blue fluorescent protein published in 2008, derived from Entacmaea quadricolor. It is reported to be a very rapidly-maturing monomer with very low acid sensitivity.
   8994..9012    +  misc_feature   MCS (fragment): pBluescript multiple cloning site
   9012..9600    +  misc_feature   WPRE: woodchuck hepatitis virus posttranscriptional regulatory element
   9537..10118   +  CDS            nef (fragment): NEF_HV1H2 - Experimental evidence at protein level: Swiss-Prot protein existence level 1. Extracellular Nef protein targets CD4(+) T-lymphocytes for apoptosis by interacting with CXCR4 surface receptors. From Human immunodeficiency virus type 1 group M subtype B (isolate HXB2) (HIV-1).
  10125..10305   +  LTR            5' LTR (truncated): truncated 5' long terminal repeat (LTR) from HIV-1
  10337..10561   +  polyA_signal   bGH poly(A) signal: bovine growth hormone polyadenylation signal
  10565..10586   +  promoter       SV40 promoter (fragment): SV40 enhancer and early promoter
  10607..11035   +  rep_origin     f1 ori (sequence partly withheld): f1 bacteriophage origin of replication; arrow indicates direction of (+) strand synthesis
  11088..11298   +  promoter       SV40 promoter: SV40 early promoter
  11354..11401   +  promoter       EM7 promoter: synthetic bacterial promoter&nbsp
  11420..11794   +  CDS            BleoR: antibiotic-binding protein; Sh ble from Streptoalloteichus hindustanus; confers resistance to bleomycin, phleomycin, and Zeocin™
  11804..11929   +  CDS            ble (fragment): BLE_KLEPN - Experimental evidence at protein level: Swiss-Prot protein existence level 1. Binding protein with a strong affinity to the bleomycin family of antibiotics. Binds to CL990; an antimitotic-antibiotic compound. From Klebsiella pneumoniae.
  11924..12045   +  polyA_signal   SV40 poly(A) signal: SV40 polyadenylation signal
  12116..12138   -  protein_bind   lac operator (fragment): The lac repressor binds to the lac operator to inhibit transcription in E. coli. This inhibition can be relieved by adding lactose or isopropyl-β-D-thiogalactopyranoside (IPTG). lac repressor encoded by lacI
  12142..12172   -  promoter       lac promoter: promoter for the E. coli lac operon
  12187..12208   -  protein_bind   CAP binding site: CAP binding activates transcription in the presence of cAMP. E. coli catabolite activator protein
  12221..12313   -  CDS            lacI (fragment): lac repressor; lacI; The lac repressor binds to the lac operator to inhibit transcription in E. coli. This inhibition can be relieved by adding lactose or isopropyl-β-D-thiogalactopyranoside (IPTG).
  12496..13084   -  rep_origin     ori: high-copy-number ColE1/pMB1/pBR322/pUC origin of replication
  13255..14115   -  CDS            AmpR: β-lactamase; bla; confers resistance to ampicillin, carbenicillin, and related antibiotics
  14116..14220   -  promoter       AmpR promoter: bla
  14279..14331   -  misc_feature   bom (fragment): basis of mobility region from pBR322
  14486..14865   +  enhancer       CMV enhancer: human cytomegalovirus immediate early enhancer
  14866..15065   +  promoter       CMV promoter: human cytomegalovirus (CMV) immediate early promoter
  15083..15263   +  LTR            5' LTR (truncated): truncated 5' long terminal repeat (LTR) from HIV-1
  15310..15435   +  misc_feature   HIV-1 Ψ: packaging signal of human immunodeficiency virus type 1
  15419..15782   +  CDS            HIV-1 gag (fragment): gag protein from human immunodeficiency virus 1; gag
  15928..16161   +  misc_feature   RRE: The Rev response element (RRE) of HIV-1 allows for Rev-dependent mRNA export from the nucleus to the cytoplasm.
  16538..16638   +  CDS            Rev (fragment): human immunodeficiency virus 1 (HIV-1) Rev protein; rev; enhances nuclear export of unspliced and incompletely spliced viral mRNAs
  16688..16805   +  misc_feature   cPPT/CTS: central polypurine tract and central termination sequence of HIV-1
