[The description below was written by a language model from this plasmid's Addgene catalogue record and pLannotate feature annotations shown in this document.]
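Description:
Fuw-dCas9-Dnmt3a-P2A-tagBFP is a lentiviral mammalian expression plasmid built on the FUW backbone, designed to deliver a programmable DNA methyltransferase for targeted editing of DNA methylation. It is maintained in E. coli through a high-copy ColE1/pUC-type origin with ampicillin selection (AmpR). The backbone also carries an f1 origin and an SV40/EM7-driven BleoR cassette, which lies outside the viral transfer region. The catalogue lists a total size of 16,941 bp, while the annotated sequencing record is 16,869 nt, a small discrepancy that the record does not explain.

The transfer region begins with a CMV enhancer/promoter fused to a truncated HIV-1 5' LTR, which drives production of the genomic RNA in packaging cells. This is followed by the Ψ packaging signal with a partial gag fragment, the Rev response element for nuclear export of the unspliced RNA, and the cPPT/CTS. Internally, the human ubiquitin C promoter drives a single open reading frame. It consists of Streptococcus pyogenes Cas9, described in the record as the nuclease-dead dCas9 form, followed by an SV40 nuclear localization signal and human DNMT3A. The feature table annotates only the DNMT3A catalytic domain, leaving a long unannotated stretch upstream of it that presumably holds further DNMT3A sequence. A P2A peptide then separates TagBFP, so blue fluorescence marks transduced cells without the reporter being attached to the effector. A WPRE enhances transcript expression, and a second truncated LTR closes the cassette.

No guide RNA cassette is annotated, so guide RNAs must be supplied separately to direct the fusion to chosen loci for de novo methylation.
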