Addgene plasmid #84569: Fuw-dCas9-Dnmt3a-P2A-tagBFP
Purpose: Lentiviral construct to express dCas9 fused with Dnmt3a-P2A-tagBFP
Depositing lab: Rudolf Jaenisch. Depositing organization: Whitehead Institute for Biomedical Research. Publication: Editing DNA Methylation in the Mammalian Genome. Liu XS, Wu H, Ji X, Stelzer Y, Wu X, Czauderna S, Shu J, Dadon D, Young RA, Jaenisch R. Cell. 2016 Sep 22;167(1):233-247.e17. doi: 10.1016/j.cell.2016.08.056. PubMed 27662091.
Backbone
  Vector backbone: FUW
  Backbone size w/o insert (bp): 10002
  Total vector size (bp): 16941
  Vector type: Mammalian Expression, Lentiviral
Growth in bacteria
  Bacterial resistance: Ampicillin, 100 μg/mL
  Growth temperature: 30°C
  Growth strain: NEB Stable
  Copy number: High Copy
Gene/Insert
  Gene/Insert name: dCas9-Dnmt3a
  Species: H. sapiens (human), Synthetic
  Insert size (bp): 6933
  Entrez Gene: DNMT3A (a.k.a. DNMT3A2, HESJAS, M.HsaIIIA, TBRS)
  Cloning method: Restriction Enzyme; 5′ cloning site AscI (not destroyed); 3′ cloning site EcoRI (not destroyed)
  Sequencing primers: 5′ aactatgcgctcggg; 3′ taaagcagcgtatcc
Terms and licenses: Academic/Nonprofit Terms; Industry Terms: Not Available to Industry
How to cite: Fuw-dCas9-Dnmt3a-P2A-tagBFP was a gift from Rudolf Jaenisch (Addgene plasmid # 84569 ; http://n2t.net/addgene:84569 ; RRID:Addgene_84569)
