>Addgene plasmid #84569 | Fuw-dCas9-Dnmt3a-P2A-tagBFP | addgene partial sequence | sequence record 165526 | hUBCpro-F 5'-TGAAGCTCCGGTTTTGAACT-3'
TTTGTGAGTTTTTTAGGCACCTTTTGAAATGTAATCATTTGGGTCAATATGTAATTTTCAGTGTTAGACT
AGTAAATTGTCCGCTAAATTCTGGCCGTTTTTGGCTTTTTTGTTAGACGAAGCTTGGGCTGCAGGTCGAC
TCTAGAGGATCCAGTTAACCTCGAGGGCGCGCCCATGGACAAGAAGTATTCTATCGGACTGGCCATCGGG
ACTAATAGCGTCGGGTGGGCCGTGATCACTGACGAGTACAAGGTGCCCTCTAAGAAGTTCAAGGTGCTCG
GGAACACCGACCGGCATTCCATCAAGAAAAATCTGATCGGAGCTCTCCTCTTTGATTCAGGGGAGACCGC
TGAAGCAACCCGCCTCAAGCGGACTGCTAGACGGCGGTACACCAGGAGGAAGAACCGGATTTGTTACCTT
CAAGAGATATTCTCCAACGAAATGGCAAAGGTCGACGACAGCTTCTTCCATAGGCTGGAAGAATCATTCC
TCGTGGAAGAGGATAAGAAGCATGAACGGCATCCCATCTTCGGTAATATCGTCGACGAGGTGGCCTATCA
CGAGAAATACCCAACCATCTACCATCTTCGCAAAAAGCTGGTGGACTCAACCGACAAGGCAGACCTCCGG
CTTATCTACCTGGCCCTGGCCCACATGATCAAGTTCAGAGGCCACTTCCTGATCGAGGGCGACCTCAATC
CTGACAATAGCGATGTGGATAAACTGTTCATCCAGCTGGTGCAGACTTACAACCAGCTCTTTGAAGAGAA
CCCCATCAATGCAAGCGGAGTCGATGCCAAGGCCATTCTGTCAGCCCGGCTGTCAAAGAGCCGCAGACTT
GAGAATCTTATCGCTCAGCTGCCGGGTGAAAAGAAA
