>Addgene plasmid #84569 | Fuw-dCas9-Dnmt3a-P2A-tagBFP | addgene partial sequence | sequence record 165530 | WPRE-R 5'-CATAGCGTAAAAGGAGCAACA-3'
TTTTGTAATCCAGAGGTTGATTATCGATAAGCTTGATATCTCAATTAAGCTTGTGCCCCAGTTTGCTAGG
GAGGTCGCAGTATCTGGCCACTGCCACCTCGTGCTGCTCGACGTAGGTCTCGTTGTTGGCCTCCTTGATT
CTTTCCAGTCTGTAGTCCACATAGTAGACGCCAGGCATCTTGAGGTTCTTAGCGGGTTTCTTGGATCTAT
ATGTGGTCTTGATGTTTGCGATCAGATGGCTCCCGCCCACGAGCTTCAGGGCCATGTCGTTTCTGCCTTC
CAGGCCGCCGTCAGCGGGGTACAGCGTCTCGGTGAAGGCCTCCCAGCCGAGTGTTTTCTTCTGCATCACA
GGGCCGTTGGATGTGAAGTTCACCCCTCTGATCTTGACGTTGTAGATGAGGCAGCCGTCCTGGAGGCTGG
TGTCCTGGGTAGCGGTCAGCACGCCCCCGTCTTCGTATGTGGTGACTCTCTCCCATGTGAAGCCCTCAGG
GAAGGACTGCTTGAAGAAGTCGGGGATGCCCTGGGTGTGGTTGATGAAGGTCTTGCTGCCGTAGAGGAAG
CTAGTAGCCAGGATGTCGAAGGCGAAGGGGAGAGGGCCGCCCTCGACCACCTTGATTCTCATGGTCTGGG
TGCCCTCGTAGGGCTTGCCTTCGCCCTCGGATGTGCACTTGAAGTGATGGTTGTCCACGGTGCCCTCCAT
GTACAGCTTCATGTGCATGTTCTCCTTAATCAGCTCGCTCATAGGCCCGGGGTTTTCTTCAACATCTCCT
GCTTGCTTTAACAGAGAGAAGTTCGTGGCGGCGTAGTCGGGGACGTCGTAGGGGTATGCGAATTC
[89 nt withheld, positions 836-924]
